Addgene plasmid #234807: p3HM2Luc
Purpose: Mammalian expression of human muscarinic M2 receptor fused to RLuc8
Depositing lab: Vsevolod Gurevich. Depositing organization: Vanderbilt University. Publication: Manipulation of very few receptor discriminator residues greatly enhances receptor specificity of non-visual arrestins. Gimenez LE, Vishnivetskiy SA, Baameur F, Gurevich VV. J Biol Chem. 2012 Aug 24;287(35):29495-505. doi: 10.1074/jbc.M112.366674. Epub 2012 Jul 11. PubMed 22787152.
Backbone
  Vector backbone: pcDNA3
  Vector type: Mammalian Expression
Growth in bacteria
  Bacterial resistance: Ampicillin, 100 μg/mL
  Growth temperature: 37°C
  Growth strain: DH5alpha
  Copy number: High Copy
Gene/Insert
  Gene/Insert name: Muscarinic M2 receptor
  Species: H. sapiens (human)
  Mutation: none
  Tag / fusion protein: 3xHA (N terminal on insert); RLuc8 (C terminal on insert)
  Cloning method: Restriction Enzyme; 5′ cloning site Unknown (unknown if destroyed)
Terms and licenses: Academic/Nonprofit Terms; Industry Terms: Not Available to Industry
How to cite: p3HM2Luc was a gift from Vsevolod Gurevich (Addgene plasmid # 234807 ; http://n2t.net/addgene:234807 ; RRID:Addgene_234807)
