[The description below was written by a language model from this plasmid's Addgene catalogue record and pLannotate feature annotations shown in this document.]
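Description:
p3HM2Luc is a mammalian expression plasmid built on the pcDNA3 backbone that encodes the human muscarinic M2 acetylcholine receptor (CHRM2) as a fusion protein. The receptor carries three tandem HA epitope tags at its N terminus and the Renilla luciferase variant RLuc8 at its C terminus. The automated annotation labels the luciferase as human codon-optimized Renilla luciferase, and no mutation in the receptor is recorded. The fusion reading frame is driven by the human cytomegalovirus immediate early enhancer and promoter and terminated by the bovine growth hormone polyadenylation signal. T7 and SP6 phage promoters flank the insert, as is usual for pcDNA3. A short hit annotated as a truncated HIV-1 LTR fragment overlaps the end of the CMV promoter and is most likely an annotation artefact, not a functional viral element.

In bacteria the plasmid is maintained at high copy through a ColE1/pUC-type origin and selected with ampicillin via the β-lactamase gene; an f1 origin is also present. A second mammalian cassette consists of the SV40 enhancer/early promoter, the neomycin phosphotransferase gene and an SV40 polyadenylation signal, which in principle permits G418 selection of stably transfected cells. Small lac-region and ble fragments appear to be backbone remnants.

The extracellular-facing HA tags allow receptor expression to be detected with antibodies. The C-terminal luciferase is suited to acting as an energy donor in bioluminescence resonance energy transfer assays. Given the associated study on the receptor specificity of non-visual arrestins, the construct was probably used to monitor arrestin recruitment to the M2 receptor in living cells, although the record states only mammalian expression as its purpose.
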