Features (pLannotate 1.2.2; 25 found; start..end, strand, type, name):
    219..548     -  promoter       SV40 promoter: SV40 enhancer and early promoter
    562..990     -  rep_origin     f1 ori (sequence partly withheld): f1 bacteriophage origin of replication; arrow indicates direction of (+) strand synthesis
   1011..1032    -  promoter       SV40 promoter (fragment): SV40 enhancer and early promoter
   1036..1260    -  polyA_signal   bGH poly(A) signal: bovine growth hormone polyadenylation signal
   1286..1304    +  promoter       SP6 promoter: promoter for bacteriophage SP6 RNA polymerase
   1343..2278    -  CDS            hRluc: Renilla luciferase human codon-optimized
   2291..3685    -  CDS            CHRM2: ACM2_HUMAN - Experimental evidence at protein level: Swiss-Prot protein existence level 1. The muscarinic acetylcholine receptor mediates various cellular responses, including inhibition of adenylate cyclase, breakdown of phosphoinositides and modulation of potassium channels through the action of G proteins. Primary transducing effect is adenylate cyclase inhibition. Signaling promotes phospholipase C activity, leading to the release of inositol trisphosphate (IP3); this then triggers calcium ion release into the cytosol. From Homo sapiens (Human).
   3689..3715    -  CDS            3xHA (fragment): three tandem HA epitope tags
   3726..3742    -  CDS            3xHA (fragment): three tandem HA epitope tags
   3753..3769    -  CDS            3xHA (fragment): three tandem HA epitope tags
   3810..3828    -  promoter       T7 promoter: promoter for bacteriophage T7 RNA polymerase
   3844..3877    -  LTR            5' LTR (truncated) (fragment): truncated 5' long terminal repeat (LTR) from HIV-1
   3873..4076    -  promoter       CMV promoter: human cytomegalovirus (CMV) immediate early promoter
   4077..4456    -  enhancer       CMV enhancer: human cytomegalovirus immediate early enhancer
   4611..4663    +  misc_feature   bom (fragment): basis of mobility region from pBR322
   4722..4826    +  promoter       AmpR promoter: bla
   4827..5687    +  CDS            AmpR: β-lactamase; bla; confers resistance to ampicillin, carbenicillin, and related antibiotics
   5858..6446    +  rep_origin     ori: high-copy-number ColE1/pMB1/pBR322/pUC origin of replication
   6629..6721    +  CDS            lacI (fragment): lac repressor; lacI; The lac repressor binds to the lac operator to inhibit transcription in E. coli. This inhibition can be relieved by adding lactose or isopropyl-β-D-thiogalactopyranoside (IPTG).
   6734..6755    +  protein_bind   CAP binding site: CAP binding activates transcription in the presence of cAMP. E. coli catabolite activator protein
   6770..6800    +  promoter       lac promoter: promoter for the E. coli lac operon
   6808..6824    +  protein_bind   lac operator: The lac repressor binds to the lac operator to inhibit transcription in E. coli. This inhibition can be relieved by adding lactose or isopropyl-β-D-thiogalactopyranoside (IPTG). lac repressor encoded by lacI
   6897..7018    -  polyA_signal   SV40 poly(A) signal: SV40 polyadenylation signal
   7013..7171    -  CDS            ble (fragment): BLE_KLEPN - Experimental evidence at protein level: Swiss-Prot protein existence level 1. Binding protein with a strong affinity to the bleomycin family of antibiotics. Binds to CL990; an antimitotic-antibiotic compound. From Klebsiella pneumoniae.
   7195..152     -  CDS            neo (across the origin): KKA2_KLEPN - Also known as kan, nptII. Experimental evidence at protein level: Swiss-Prot protein existence level 1. Resistance to kanamycin, neomycin, paromomycin, ribostamycin, butirosin and gentamicin B. From Klebsiella pneumoniae.
>Addgene plasmid #234807 | p3HM2Luc | addgene full sequence | sequence record 469827 | Addgene NGS Result
GTCTTGACAAAAAGAACCGGGCGCCCCTGCGCTGACAGCCGGAACACGGCGGCATCAGAGCAGCCGATTG
TCTGTTGTGCCCAGTCATAGCCGAATAGCCTCTCCACCCAAGCGGCCGGAGAACCTGCGTGCAATCCATC
TTGTTCAATCATGCGAAACGATCCTCATCCTGTCTCTTGATCAGATCCGAAAATGGATATACAAGCTCCC
GGGAGCTTTTTGCAAAAGCCTAGGCCTCCAAAAAAGCCTCCTCACTACTTCTGGAATAGCTCAGAGGCAG
AGGCGGCCTCGGCCTCTGCATAAATAAAAAAAATTAGTCAGCCATGGGGCGGAGAATGGGCGGAACTGGG
CGGAGTTAGGGGCGGGATGGGCGGAGTTAGGGGCGGGACTATGGTTGCTGACTAATTGAGATGCATGCTT
TGCATACTTCTGCCTGCTGGGGAGCCTGGGGACTTTCCACACCTGGTTGCTGACTAATTGAGATGCATGC
TTTGCATACTTCTGCCTGCTGGGGAGCCTGGGGACTTTCCACACCCTAACTGACACACATTCCACAGAAT
TAATTCGCGTTAAATTTTTGTTAAATCAGCTCATTTTTTAACCAATAGGCCGAAATCGGCAAAATCCCTT
ATAAATCAAAAGAATAGACCGAGATAGGGT
[37 nt withheld, positions 661-697]
AAAGAACGTGGACTCCAACGTCAAAGG
[49 nt withheld, positions 725-773]
T
[91 nt withheld, positions 775-865]
G
[124 nt withheld, positions 867-990]
GGGGATACCCCCTAGAGCCCCAGCTGGTTCTTTCCGCCTCAGAAGCCATAGAGCCCACCGCATCCCCAGC
ATGCCTGCTATTGTCTTCCCAATCCTCCCCCTTGCTGTCCTGCCCCACCCCACCCCCCAGAATAGAATGA
CACCTACTCAGACAATGCGATGCAATTTCCTCATTTTATTAGGAAAGGACAGTGGGAGTGGCACCTTCCA
GGGTCAAGGAAGGCACGGGGGAGGGGCAAACAACAGATGGCTGGCAACTAGAAGGCACAGTCGAGGCTGA
TCAGCGAGCTCTAGCATTTAGGTGACACTATAGAATAGGGCCAAGCTTTTAATTAATCTAGAGGCGCGCC
GATTACTGCTCGTTCTTCAGCACGCGCTCCACGAAGCTCTTGATGTACTTACCCATTTCATCTGGAGCGT
CCTCCTGGAGGAAGTGGAGGCCCTTCACCTTCACGAACTCGGTGTTAGGGAACTTCTTAGCTCCCTCGAC
AATAGCGTTGGAAAAGAACCCAGGGTCGGACTCGATGAACAGCTTAGGCAGATCGTCGCTGGCCCGAAGG
TAGGCGTTGTAGTTGCGGACAATCTGGACGACGTCGGGCTTGCCTCCCTTAACGAGAGGGATCTCGCGAG
GCCAGGAGAGGGTAGGCCGTCTAACCTCGCCCTTCTCCTTGAATGGCTCCAGGTAGGCAGCGAACTCCTC
AGGCTCCAGTTTCCGCATGATCTTGCTTGGGAGCACGGTCTCGACGAAGAAGTTATTCTCAAGCACCATT
TTCTCGCCCTCTTCGCTCTTGATCAGGGCGATATCCTCCTCGATGTCAGGCCACTCGTCCCAGGACTCGA
TCACGTCCACGACACTCTCCATATGGACGATGGCCTTGATCCTGTCTTGGTGCTCGTAGGCGTAGTGAAA
GGCCAGAGCAGCCCCCCAGTCGTGGCCCACAAAGATGATTTTCTTTGGAAGGTTCAGCAGCTCGAACCAA
GCGGTGAGGTACTTGTAGTGATCCAGGAGGCGATATGAGCCATTCCCGCTCTTGCCGGACTTACCCATTC
CGATCAGATCAGGGATGATGCATCTAGCCACGGGCTCGATGTGAGGCACGACGTGCCTCCACAGGTAGCT
GGAGGTAGCGTTACCATGCAGAAAAATCACGGCGTTCTCGGCGTGCTTCTCGGAATCATAGTAGTTGATG
AAGGAGTCCAGCACGTTCATTTGCTTGCAGCGAGCCCACCACTGAGGCCCAGTGATCATGCGTTTGCGTT
GCTCGGGGTCGTACACCTTGGAAGCCATGCCTGCAGGTGCCCTTGTAGCGCCTATGTTCTTATAATGACA
CATGAGAAGGTGTTTAAAGGTCTTCTTGAAGGTGGCATTGCAAAGTGCATAGCAGGCAGGGTTGATAGTG
CTGTTGATGTAACAAAGCCAGTAACCAATTGTCCACACAGTGTTGGGGATGCAAGGTGCACAAAAGGTGT
TAATGAGCACCATGACATTGTATGGGGCCCAAGTGATGATGAAAGCCAACAGAATAGCCAAGATTGTCCT
GGTGACTTTCTTTTCCCGGGAAGGAGGAGGCTTCTTTTTTGCAGGCTGCTTAGTCATCTTCACAATCTTG
CGGGCTACAATATTCTGCTTTTCATCTCCATTCTGACCTGAAGACCCCACTACCTCCACGGTGGTATTAG
TTGGGGTACATGAGTCACTTTTTGGGGTCTTGGTGCCAATTCTGATGCATGTTTGCTTAGAGTTCTCATC
TTTGGAATGGCCCAGGGAAGTGGAAACTGTGTTTTCATCCTGGGTTATTTCATCATCTCTCATATTAGAG
GCAACAGCACTGACTGAGGTGGAGTCATTGGAGCTCTCCTTCTCCTCTCCCTGAACACAGTTTTCAGTCA
CAGGATCCCTGGGGGCTTTGCCATTCTGGATTTTGTTGTGCTCCAGGCCATCGTCACTGCTGGGCATGTT
GTTATTGTTTGGCTTCACTATCCTTCCTTGTACCAGACTTGGAGAAACGGGGTCTTGGTTGGCAACAGGC
TCCTTCTTGTCCTTCTTTATCCTGCTCTTGCTGGCTCGGGATATGTGCCAATATAGCACAGTCATGATGA
TCACTGGCAAATAGAAGGCTGCAATAGCCGTACCAAAGGTGACAGCAGCATTGGAAAAAAACTGAATGTA
GCACTCCCCATCCTCCACAGTTCTCACCCCTACAATGAACTGCCAGAAGAGAATGGCTGGAGCCCAGAGG
ATGAAAGAGAGGACCCAGGCAGCTGCAATCATCATACCTGCCATTTTTGTGGTCCGCTTGACTGGGTAGG
TCAGAGGTTTTGTGACACAGAAGTACCTGTCAAAGCTGATGATGAGCAGATTCATAACTGAGGCATTGCT
GACCACATAGTCCAGGGCTAGCCAAAGGTCACACACCACAGGTCCCAAAGGCCAGTAACCAATCACAGTG
TAGAGGGTGTACAAGTTCATGGAGAAAACACCTATGATAAGGTCAGCACAGGCCAAGCTGAATAAAAAGT
AATTGTTGACGGTCTGGAGGTGGCGGTTGACTTTAATGGAAACCATGACTAGGATGTTCCCGATAATGGT
CACCAAACTGAGGGATCCAGCCACCAGGACAATAAACACCACTTCAAATGTCTTATAAGGACTTGTAAGA
GCCAGGCTATTGTTAGAGGAGTTTGTTGAGTTATTATCAGCGTAATCTGGAACATCGTATGGGTAAGCGT
AATCTGGAACATCGTATGGGTAAGCGTAATCTGGAACATCGTATGGGTACGCCATGGTGGTGCGATCGCA
GAATTCCAGCTTGGGTCTCCCTATAGTGAGTCGTATTAATTTCGATAAGCCAGTAAGCAGTGGGTTCTCT
AGTTAGCCAGAGAGCTCTGCTTATATAGACCTCCCACCGTACACGCCTACCGCCCATTTGCGTCAATGGG
GCGGAGTTGTTACGACATTTTGGAAAGTCCCGTTGATTTTGGTGCCAAAACAAACTCCCATTGACGTCAA
TGGGGTGGAGACTTGGAAATCCCCGTGAGTCAAACCGCTATCCACGCCCATTGATGTACTGCCAAAACCG
CATCACCATGGTAATAGCGATGACTAATACGTAGATGTACTGCCAAGTAGGAAAGTCCCATAAGGTCATG
TACTGGGCATAATGCCAGGCGGGCCATTTACCGTCATTGACGTCAATAGGGGGCGTACTTGGCATATGAT
ACACTTGATGTACTGCCAAGTGGGCAGTTTACCGTAAATACTCCACCCATTGACGTCAATGGAAAGTCCC
TATTGGCGTTACTATGGGAACATACGTCATTATTGACGTCAATGGGCGGGGGTCGTTGGGCGGTCAGCCA
GGCGGGCCATTTACCGTAAGTTATGTAACGCGGAACTCCATATATGGGCTATGAACTAATGACCCCGTAA
TTGATTACTATTAATAACTAGTCAATAATCAATGTCAACGCGTATATCTGGCCCGTACATCGCGAAGCAG
CGCAAAACGCCTAACCCTAAGCAGATTCTTCATGCAATTGTCGGTCAAGCCTTGCCTTGTTGTAGCTTAA
ATTTTGCTCGCGCACTACTCAGCGACCTCCAACACACAAGCAGGGAGCAGATACTGGCTTAACTATGCGG
CATCAGAGCAGATTGTACTGAGAGTGCACCATAGGGGATCGGGAGATCTCCCGATCCGTCGACGTCAGGT
GGCACTTTTCGGGGAAATGTGCGCGGAACCCCTATTTGTTTATTTTTCTAAATACATTCAAATATGTATC
CGCTCATGAGACAATAACCCTGATAAATGCTTCAATAATATTGAAAAAGGAAGAGTATGAGTATTCAACA
TTTCCGTGTCGCCCTTATTCCCTTTTTTGCGGCATTTTGCCTTCCTGTTTTTGCTCACCCAGAAACGCTG
GTGAAAGTAAAAGATGCTGAAGATCAGTTGGGTGCACGAGTGGGTTACATCGAACTGGATCTCAACAGCG
GTAAGATCCTTGAGAGTTTTCGCCCCGAAGAACGTTTTCCAATGATGAGCACTTTTAAAGTTCTGCTATG
TGGCGCGGTATTATCCCGTATTGACGCCGGGCAAGAGCAACTCGGTCGCCGCATACACTATTCTCAGAAT
GACTTGGTTGAGTACTCACCAGTCACAGAAAAGCATCTTACGGATGGCATGACAGTAAGAGAATTATGCA
GTGCTGCCATAACCATGAGTGATAACACTGCGGCCAACTTACTTCTGACAACGATCGGAGGACCGAAGGA
GCTAACCGCTTTTTTGCACAACATGGGGGATCATGTAACTCGCCTTGATCGTTGGGAACCGGAGCTGAAT
GAAGCCATACCAAACGACGAGCGTGACACCACGATGCCTGTAGCAATGGCAACAACGTTGCGCAAACTAT
TAACTGGCGAACTACTTACTCTAGCTTCCCGGCAACAATTAATAGACTGGATGGAGGCGGATAAAGTTGC
AGGACCACTTCTGCGCTCGGCCCTTCCGGCTGGCTGGTTTATTGCTGATAAATCTGGAGCCGGTGAGCGT
GGGTCTCGCGGTATCATTGCAGCACTGGGGCCAGATGGTAAGCCCTCCCGTATCGTAGTTATCTACACGA
CGGGGAGTCAGGCAACTATGGATGAACGAAATAGACAGATCGCTGAGATAGGTGCCTCACTGATTAAGCA
TTGGTAACTGTCAGACCAAGTTTACTCATATATACTTTAGATTGATTTAAAACTTCATTTTTAATTTAAA
AGGATCTAGGTGAAGATCCTTTTTGATAATCTCATGACCAAAATCCCTTAACGTGAGTTTTCGTTCCACT
GAGCGTCAGACCCCGTAGAAAAGATCAAAGGATCTTCTTGAGATCCTTTTTTTCTGCGCGTAATCTGCTG
CTTGCAAACAAAAAAACCACCGCTACCAGCGGTGGTTTGTTTGCCGGATCAAGAGCTACCAACTCTTTTT
CCGAAGGTAACTGGCTTCAGCAGAGCGCAGATACCAAATACTGTTCTTCTAGTGTAGCCGTAGTTAGGCC
ACCACTTCAAGAACTCTGTAGCACCGCCTACATACCTCGCTCTGCTAATCCTGTTACCAGTGGCTGCTGC
CAGTGGCGATAAGTCGTGTCTTACCGGGTTGGACTCAAGACGATAGTTACCGGATAAGGCGCAGCGGTCG
GGCTGAACGGGGGGTTCGTGCACACAGCCCAGCTTGGAGCGAACGACCTACACCGAACTGAGATACCTAC
AGCGTGAGCTATGAGAAAGCGCCACGCTTCCCGAAGGGAGAAAGGCGGACAGGTATCCGGTAAGCGGCAG
GGTCGGAACAGGAGAGCGCACGAGGGAGCTTCCAGGGGGAAACGCCTGGTATCTTTATAGTCCTGTCGGG
TTTCGCCACCTCTGACTTGAGCGTCGATTTTTGTGATGCTCGTCAGGGGGGCGGAGCCTATGGAAAAACG
CCAGCAACGCGGCCTTTTTACGGTTCCTGGCCTTTTGCTGGCCTTTTGCTCACATGTTCTTTCCTGCGTT
ATCCCCTGATTCTGTGGATAACCGTATTACCGCCTTTGAGTGAGCTGATACCGCTCGCCGCAGCCGAACG
ACCGAGCGCAGCGAGTCAGTGAGCGAGGAAGCGGAAGAGCGCCCAATACGCAAACCGCCTCTCCCCGCGC
GTTGGCCGATTCATTAATGCAGCTGGCACGACAGGTTTCCCGACTGGAAAGCGGGCAGTGAGCGCAACGC
AATTAATGTGAGTTAGCTCACTCATTAGGCACCCCAGGCTTTACACTTTATGCTTCCGGCTCGTATGTTG
TGTGGAATTGTGAGCGGATAACAATTTCACACAGGAAACAGCTATGACCATGATTACGCCAAGCTCTAGC
TAGAGGTCGACGGTATACAGACATGATAAGATACATTGATGAGTTTGGACAAACCACAACTAGAATGCAG
TGAAAAAAATGCTTTATTTGTGAAATTTGTGATGCTATTGCTTTATTTGTAACCATTATAAGCTGCAATA
AACAAGTTGGGGTGGGCGAAGAACTCCAGCATGAGATCCCCGCGCTGGAGGATCATCCAGCCGGCGTCCC
GGAAAACGATTCCGAAGCCCAACCTTTCATAGAAGGCGGCGGTGGAATCGAAATCTCGTGATGGCAGGTT
GGGCGTCGCTTGGTCGGTCATTTCGAACCCCAGAGTCCCGCTCAGAAGAACTCGTCAAGAAGGCGATAGA
AGGCGATGCGCTGCGAATCGGGAGCGGCGATACCGTAAAGCACGAGGAAGCGGTCAGCCCATTCGCCGCC
AAGCTCTTCAGCAATATCACGGGTAGCCAACGCTATGTCCTGATAGCGGTCCGCCACACCCAGCCGGCCA
CAGTCGATGAATCCAGAAAAGCGGCCATTTTCCACCATGATATTCGGCAAGCAGGCATCGCCATGGGTCA
CGACGAGATCCTCGCCGTCGGGCATGCGCGCCTTGAGCCTGGCGAACAGTTCGGCTGGCGCGAGCCCCTG
ATGCTCTTCGTCCAGATCATCCTGATCGACAAGACCGGCTTCCATCCGAGTACGTGCTCGCTCGATGCGA
TGTTTCGCTTGGTGGTCGAATGGGCAGGTAGCCGGATCAAGCGTATGCAGCCGCCGCATTGCATCAGCCA
TGATGGATACTTTCTCGGCAGGAGCAAGGTGAGATGACAGGAGATCCTGCCCCGGCACTTCGCCCAATAG
CAGCCAGTCCCTTCCCGCTTCAGTGACAACGTCGAGCACAGCTGCGCAAGGAACGCCCGTCGTGGCCAGC
CACGATAGCCGCGCTGCCTCGTCCTGCAGTTCATTCAGGGCACCGGACAGGTCG
